>Addgene plasmid #16245 | pCIN BRCA2 WT | addgene full sequence | sequence record 199727 | Addgene NGS Result
GCGCGGGGATCTCATGCTGGAGTTCTTCGCCCACCCCAACTTGTTTATTGCAGCTTATAATGGTTACAAA
TAAAGCAATAGCATCACAAATTTCACAAATAAAGCATTTTTTTCACTGCATTCTAGTTGTGGTTTGTCCA
AACTCATCAATGTATCTTATCATGTCTGTATACCGTCGACCTCTAGCTAGAGCTTGGCGTAATCATGGTC
ATAGCTGTTTCCTGTGTGAAATTGTTATCCGCTCACAATTCCACACAACATACGAGCCGGAAGCATAAAG
TGTAAAGCCTGGGGTGCCTAATGAGTGAGCTAACTCACATTAATTGCGTTGCGCTCACTGCCCGCTTTCC
AGTCGGGAAACCTGTCGTGCCAGCTGCATTAATGAATCGGCCAACGCGCGGGGAGAGGCGGTTTGCGTAT
TGGGCGCTCTTCCGCTTCCTCGCTCACTGACTCGCTGCGCTCGGTCGTTCGGCTGCGGCGAGCGGTATCA
GCTCACTCAAAGGCGGTAATACGGTTATCCACAGAATCAGGGGATAACGCAGGAAAGAACATGTGAGCAA
AAGGCCAGCAAAAGGCCAGGAACCGTAAAAAGGCCGCGTTGCTGGCGTTTTTCCATAGGCTCCGCCCCCC
TGACGAGCATCACAAAAATCGACGCTCAAGTCAGAGGTGGCGAAACCCGACAGGACTATAAAGATACCAG
GCGTTTCCCCCTGGAAGCTCCCTCGTGCGCTCTCCTGTTCCGACCCTGCCGCTTACCGGATACCTGTCCG
CCTTTCTCCCTTCGGGAAGCGTGGCGCTTTCTCATAGCTCACGCTGTAGGTATCTCAGTTCGGTGTAGGT
CGTTCGCTCCAAGCTGGGCTGTGTGCACGAACCCCCCGTTCAGCCCGACCGCTGCGCCTTATCCGGTAAC
TATCGTCTTGAGTCCAACCCGGTAAGACACGACTTATCGCCACTGGCAGCAGCCACTGGTAACAGGATTA
GCAGAGCGAGGTATGTAGGCGGTGCTACAGAGTTCTTGAAGTGGTGGCCTAACTACGGCTACACTAGAAG
AACAGTATTTGGTATCTGCGCTCTGCTGAAGCCAGTTACCTTCGGAAAAAGAGTTGGTAGCTCTTGATCC
GGCAAACAAACCACCGCTGGTAGCGGTGGTTTTTTTGTTTGCAAGCAGCAGATTACGCGCAGAAAAAAAG
GATCTCAAGAAGATCCTTTGATCTTTTCTACGGGGTCTGACGCTCAGTGGAACGAAAACTCACGTTAAGG
GATTTTGGTCATGAGATTATCAAAAAGGATCTTCACCTAGATCCTTTTAAATTAAAAATGAAGTTTTAAA
TCAATCTAAAGTATATATGAGTAAACTTGGTCTGACAGTTACCAATGCTTAATCAGTGAGGCACCTATCT
CAGCGATCTGTCTATTTCGTTCATCCATAGTTGCCTGACTCCCCGTCGTGTAGATAACTACGATACGGGA
GGGCTTACCATCTGGCCCCAGTGCTGCAATGATACCGCGAGACCCACGCTCACCGGCTCCAGATTTATCA
GCAATAAACCAGCCAGCCGGAAGGGCCGAGCGCAGAAGTGGTCCTGCAACTTTATCCGCCTCCATCCAGT
CTATTAATTGTTGCCGGGAAGCTAGAGTAAGTAGTTCGCCAGTTAATAGTTTGCGCAACGTTGTTGCCAT
TGCTACAGGCATCGTGGTGTCACGCTCGTCGTTTGGTATGGCTTCATTCAGCTCCGGTTCCCAACGATCA
AGGCGAGTTACATGATCCCCCATGTTGTGCAAAAAAGCGGTTAGCTCCTTCGGTCCTCCGATCGTTGTCA
GAAGTAAGTTGGCCGCAGTGTTATCACTCATGGTTATGGCAGCACTGCATAATTCTCTTACTGTCATGCC
ATCCGTAAGATGCTTTTCTGTGACTGGTGAGTACTCAACCAAGTCATTCTGAGAATAGTGTATGCGGCGA
CCGAGTTGCTCTTGCCCGGCGTCAATACGGGATAATACCGCGCCACATAGCAGAACTTTAAAAGTGCTCA
TCATTGGAAAACGTTCTTCGGGGCGAAAACTCTCAAGGATCTTACCGCTGTTGAGATCCAGTTCGATGTA
ACCCACTCGTGCACCCAACTGATCTTCAGCATCTTTTACTTTCACCAGCGTTTCTGGGTGAGCAAAAACA
GGAAGGCAAAATGCCGCAAAAAAGGGAATAAGGGCGACACGGAAATGTTGAATACTCATACTCTTCCTTT
TTCAATATTATTGAAGCATTTATCAGGGTTATTGTCTCATGAGCGGATACATATTTGAATGTATTTAGAA
AAATAAACAAATAGGGGTTCCGCGCACATTTCCCCGAAAAGTGCCACCTGACGTCGACGGATCGGGAGAT
CTCCCGATCCCCTATGGTGCACTCTCAGTACAATCTGCTCTGATGCCGCATAGTTAAGCCAGTATCTGCT
CCCTGCTTGTGTGTTGGAGGTCGCTGAGTAGTGCGCGAGCAAAATTTAAGCTACAACAAGGCAAGGCTTG
ACCGACAATTGCATGAAGAATCTGCTTAGGGTTAGGCGTTTTGCGCTGCTTCGCGATGTACGGGCCAGAT
ATACGCGTTGACATTGATTATTGACTAGTTATTAATAGTAATCAATTACGGGGTCATTAGTTCATAGCCC
ATATATGGAGTTCCGCGTTACATAACTTACGGTAAATGGCCCGCCTGGCTGACCGCCCAACGACCCCCGC
CCATTGACGTCAATAATGACGTATGTTCCCATAGTAACGCCAATAGGGACTTTCCATTGACGTCAATGGG
TGGAGTATTTACGGTAAACTGCCCACTTGGCAGTACATCAAGTGTATCATATGCCAAGTACGCCCCCTAT
TGACGTCAATGACGGTAAATGGCCCGCCTGGCATTATGCCCAGTACATGACCTTATGGGACTTTCCTACT
TGGCAGTACATCTACGTATTAGTCATCGCTATTACCATGGTGATGCGGTTTTGGCAGTACATCAATGGGC
GTGGATAGCGGTTTGACTCACGGGGATTTCCAAGTCTCCACCCCATTGACGTCAATGGGAGTTTGTTTTG
GCACCAAAATCAACGGGACTTTCCAAAATGTCGTAACAACTCCGCCCCATTGACGCAAATGGGCGGTAGG
CGTGTACGGTGGGAGGTCTATATAAGCAGAGCTCTCTGGCTAACTAGAGAACCCACTGCTTACTGGCTTA
TCGAAATTAATACGACTCACTATAGGGAGACCCAAGCTTCGACCGATCCTGAGAACTTCAGGGTGAGTTT
GGGGACCCTTGATTGTTCTTTCTTTTTCGCTATTGTAAAATTCATGTTATATGGAGGGGGCAAAGTTTTC
AGGGTGTTGTTTAGAATGGGAAGATGTCCCTTGTATCACCATGGACCCTCATGATAATTTTGTTTCTTTC
ACTTTCTACTCTGTTGACAACCATTGTCTCCTCTTATTTTCTTTTCATTTTCTGTAACTTTTTCGTTAAA
CTTTAGCTTGCATTTGTAACGAATTTTTAAATTCACTTTTGTTTATTTGTCAGATTGTAAGTACTTTCTC
TAATCACTTTTTTTTCAAGGCAATCAGGGTATATTATATTGTACTTCAGCACAGTTTTAGAGAACAATTG
TTATAATTAAATGATAAGGTAGAATATTTCTGCATATAAATTCTGGCTGGCGTGGAAATATTCTTATTGG
TAGAAACAACTACACCCTGGTCATCATCCTGCCTTTCTCTTTATGGTTACAATGATATACACTGTTTGAG
ATGAGGATAAAATACTCTGAGTCCAAACCGGGCCCCTCTGCTAACCATGTTCATGCCTTCTTCTCTTTCC
TACAGCTCCTGGGCAACGTGCTGGTTGTTGTGCTGTCTCATCATTTTGGCAAAGAATTCCTCGACGGATC
CACTAGTAACGGCCGCCAGTGTGCTGGAATTCTGCAGATATCCATCACACTGGCGGCCGCTCGAGGTAAA
AATGCCTATTGGATCCAAAGAGAGGCCAACATTTTTTGAAATTTTTAAGACACGCTGCAACAAAGCAGAT
TTAGGACCAATAAGTCTTAATTGGTTTGAAGAACTTTCTTCAGAAGCTCCACCCTATAATTCTGAACCTG
CAGAAGAATCTGAACATAAAAACAACAATTACGAACCAAACCTATTTAAAACTCCACAAAGGAAACCATC
TTATAATCAGCTGGCTTCAACTCCAATAATATTCAAAGAGCAAGGGCTGACTCTGCCGCTGTACCAATCT
CCTGTAAAAGAATTAGATAAATTCAAATTAGACTTAGGAAGGAATGTTCCCAATAGTAGACATAAAAGTC
TTCGCACAGTGAAAACTAAAATGGATCAAGCAGATGATGTTTCCTGTCCACTTCTAAATTCTTGTCTTAG
TGAAAGTCCTGTTGTTCTACAATGTACACATGTAACACCACAAAGAGATAAGTCAGTGGTATGTGGGAGT
TTGTTTCATACACCAAAGTTTGTGAAGGGTCGTCAGACACCAAAACATATTTCTGAAAGTCTAGGAGCTG
AGGTGGATCCTGATATGTCTTGGTCAAGTTCTTTAGCTACACCACCCACCCTTAGTTCTACTGTGCTCAT
AGTCAGAAATGAAGAAGCATCTGAAACTGTATTTCCTCATGATACTACTGCTAATGTGAAAAGCTATTTT
TCCAATCATGATGAAAGTCTGAAGAAAAATGATAGATTTATCGCTTCTGTGACAGACAGTGAAAACACAA
ATCAAAGAGAAGCTGCAAGTCATGGATTTGGAAAAACATCAGGGAATTCATTTAAAGTAAATAGCTGCAA
AGACCACATTGGAAAGTCAATGCCAAATGTCCTAGAAGATGAAGTATATGAAACAGTTGTAGATACCTCT
GAAGAAGATAGTTTTTCATTATGTTTTTCTAAATGTAGAACAAAAAATCTACAAAAAGTAAGAACTAGCA
AGACTAGGAAAAAAATTTTCCATGAAGCAAACGCTGATGAATGTGAAAAATCTAAAAACCAAGTGAAAGA
AAAATACTCATTTGTATCTGAAGTGGAACCAAATGATACTGATCCATTAGATTCAAATGTAGCAAATCAG
AAGCCCTTTGAGAGTGGAAGTGACAAAATCTCCAAGGAAGTTGTACCGTCTTTGGCCTGTGAATGGTCTC
AACTAACCCTTTCAGGTCTAAATGGAGCCCAGATGGAGAAAATACCCCTATTGCATATTTCTTCATGTGA
CCAAAATATTTCAGAAAAAGACCTATTAGACACAGAGAACAAAAGAAAGAAAGATTTTCTTACTTCAGAG
AATTCTTTGCCACGTATTTCTAGCCTACCAAAATCAGAGAAGCCATTAAATGAGGAAACAGTGGTAAATA
AGAGAGATGAAGAGCAGCATCTTGAATCTCATACAGACTGCATTCTTGCAGTAAAGCAGGCAATATCTGG
AACTTCTCCAGTGGCTTCTTCATTTCAGGGTATCAAAAAGTCTATATTCAGAATAAGAGAATCACCTAAA
GAGACTTTCAATGCAAGTTTTTCAGGTCATATGACTGATCCAAACTTTAAAAAAGAAACTGAAGCCTCTG
AAAGTGGACTGGAAATACATACTGTTTGCTCACAGAAGGAGGACTCCTTATGTCCAAATTTAATTGATAA
TGGAAGCTGGCCAGCCACCACCACACAGAATTCTGTAGCTTTGAAGAATGCAGGTTTAATATCCACTTTG
AAAAAGAAAACAAATAAGTTTATTTATGCTATACATGATGAAACATCTTATAAAGGAAAAAAAATACCGA
AAGACCAAAAATCAGAACTAATTAACTGTTCAGCCCAGTTTGAAGCAAATGCTTTTGAAGCACCACTTAC
ATTTGCAAATGCTGATTCAGGTTTATTGCATTCTTCTGTGAAAAGAAGCTGTTCACAGAATGATTCTGAA
GAACCAACTTTGTCCTTAACTAGCTCTTTTGGGACAATTCTGAGGAAATGTTCTAGAAATGAAACATGTT
CTAATAATACAGTAATCTCTCAGGATCTTGATTATAAAGAAGCAAAATGTAATAAGGAAAAACTACAGTT
ATTTATTACCCCAGAAGCTGATTCTCTGTCATGCCTGCAGGAAGGACAGTGTGAAAATGATCCAAAAAGC
AAAAAAGTTTCAGATATAAAAGAAGAGGTCTTGGCTGCAGCATGTCACCCAGTACAACATTCAAAAGTGG
AATACAGTGATACTGACTTTCAATCCCAGAAAAGTCTTTTATATGATCATGAAAATGCCAGCACTCTTAT
TTTAACTCCTACTTCCAAGGATGTTCTGTCAAACCTAGTCATGATTTCTAGAGGCAAAGAATCATACAAA
ATGTCAGACAAGCTTAAAGGTAACAATTATGAATCTGATGTTGAATTAACCAAAAATATTCCCATGGAAA
AGAATCAAGATGTATGTGCTTTAAATGAAAATTATAAAAACGTTGAGCTGTTGCCACCTGAAAAATACAT
GAGAGTAGCATCACCTTCAAGAAAGGTACAATTCAACCAAAACACAAATCTAAGAGTAATCCAAAAAAAT
CAAGAAGAAACTACTTCAATTTCAAAAATAACTGTCAATCCAGACTCTGAAGAACTTTTCTCAGACAATG
AGAATAATTTTGTCTTCCAAGTAGCTAATGAAAGGAATAATCTTGCTTTAGGAAATACTAAGGAACTTCA
TGAAACAGACTTGACTTGTGTAAACGAACCCATTTTCAAGAACTCTACCATGGTTTTATATGGAGACACA
GGTGATAAACAAGCAACCCAAGTGTCAATTAAAAAAGATTTGGTTTATGTTCTTGCAGAGGAGAACAAAA
ATAGTGTAAAGCAGCATATAAAAATGACTCTAGGTCAAGATTTAAAATCGGACATCTCCTTGAATATAGA
TAAAATACCAGAAAAAAATAATGATTACATGAACAAATGGGCAGGACTCTTAGGTCCAATTTCAAATCAC
AGTTTTGGAGGTAGCTTCAGAACAGCTTCAAATAAGGAAATCAAGCTCTCTGAACATAACATTAAGAAGA
GCAAAATGTTCTTCAAAGATATTGAAGAACAATATCCTACTAGTTTAGCTTGTGTTGAAATTGTAAATAC
CTTGGCATTAGATAATCAAAAGAAACTGAGCAAGCCTCAGTCAATTAATACTGTATCTGCACATTTACAG
AGTAGTGTAGTTGTTTCTGATTGTAAAAATAGTCATATAACCCCTCAGATGTTATTTTCCAAGCAGGATT
TTAATTCAAACCATAATTTAACACCTAGCCAAAAGGCAGAAATTACAGAACTTTCTACTATATTAGAAGA
ATCAGGAAGTCAGTTTGAATTTACTCAGTTTAGAAAGCCAAGCTACATATTGCAGAAGAGTACATTTGAA
GTGCCTGAAAACCAGATGACTATCTTAAAGACCACTTCTGAGGAATGCAGAGATGCTGATCTTCATGTCA
TAATGAATGCCCCATCGATTGGTCAGGTAGACAGCAGCAAGCAATTTGAAGGTACAGTTGAAATTAAACG
GAAGTTTGCTGGCCTGTTGAAAAATGACTGTAACAAAAGTGCTTCTGGTTATTTAACAGATGAAAATGAA
GTGGGGTTTAGGGGCTTTTATTCTGCTCATGGCACAAAACTGAATGTTTCTACTGAAGCTCTGCAAAAAG
CTGTGAAACTGTTTAGTGATATTGAGAATATTAGTGAGGAAACTTCTGCAGAGGTACATCCAATAAGTTT
ATCTTCAAGTAAATGTCATGATTCTGTTGTTTCAATGTTTAAGATAGAAAATCATAATGATAAAACTGTA
AGTGAAAAAAATAATAAATGCCAACTGATATTACAAAATAATATTGAAATGACTACTGGCACTTTTGTTG
AAGAAATTACTGAAAATTACAAGAGAAATACTGAAAATGAAGATAACAAATATACTGCTGCCAGTAGAAA
TTCTCATAACTTAGAATTTGATGGCAGTGATTCAAGTAAAAATGATACTGTTTGTATTCATAAAGATGAA
ACGGACTTGCTATTTACTGATCAGCACAACATATGTCTTAAATTATCTGGCCAGTTTATGAAGGAGGGAA
ACACTCAGATTAAAGAAGATTTGTCAGATTTAACTTTTTTGGAAGTTGCGAAAGCTCAAGAAGCATGTCA
TGGTAATACTTCAAATAAAGAACAGTTAACTGCTACTAAAACGGAGCAAAATATAAAAGATTTTGAGACT
TCTGATACATTTTTTCAGACTGCAAGTGGGAAAAATATTAGTGTCGCCAAAGAGTCATTTAATAAAATTG
TAAATTTCTTTGATCAGAAACCAGAAGAATTGCATAACTTTTCCTTAAATTCTGAATTACATTCTGACAT
AAGAAAGAACAAAATGGACATTCTAAGTTATGAGGAAACAGACATAGTTAAACACAAAATACTGAAAGAA
AGTGTCCCAGTTGGTACTGGAAATCAACTAGTGACCTTCCAGGGACAACCCGAACGTGATGAAAAGATCA
AAGAACCTACTCTGTTGGGTTTTCATACAGCTAGCGGGAAAAAAGTTAAAATTGCAAAGGAATCTTTGGA
CAAAGTGAAAAACCTTTTTGATGAAAAAGAGCAAGGTACTAGTGAAATCACCAGTTTTAGCCATCAATGG
GCAAAGACCCTAAAGTACAGAGAGGCCTGTAAAGACCTTGAATTAGCATGTGAGACCATTGAGATCACAG
CTGCCCCAAAGTGTAAAGAAATGCAGAATTCTCTCAATAATGATAAAAACCTTGTTTCTATTGAGACTGT
GGTGCCACCTAAGCTCTTAAGTGATAATTTATGTAGACAAACTGAAAATCTCAAAACATCAAAAAGTATC
TTTTTGAAAGTTAAAGTACATGAAAATGTAGAAAAAGAAACAGCAAAAAGTCCTGCAACTTGTTACACAA
ATCAGTCCCCTTATTCAGTCATTGAAAATTCAGCCTTAGCTTTTTACACAAGTTGTAGTAGAAAAACTTC
TGTGAGTCAGACTTCATTACTTGAAGCAAAAAAATGGCTTAGAGAAGGAATATTTGATGGTCAACCAGAA
AGAATAAATACTGCAGATTATGTAGGAAATTATTTGTATGAAAATAATTCAAACAGTACTATAGCTGAAA
ATGACAAAAATCATCTCTCCGAAAAACAAGATACTTATTTAAGTAACAGTAGCATGTCTAACAGCTATTC
CTACCATTCTGATGAGGTATATAATGATTCAGGATATCTCTCAAAAAATAAACTTGATTCTGGTATTGAG
CCAGTATTGAAGAATGTTGAAGATCAAAAAAACACTAGTTTTTCCAAAGTAATATCCAATGTAAAAGATG
CAAATGCATACCCACAAACTGTAAATGAAGATATTTGCGTTGAGGAACTTGTGACTAGCTCTTCACCCTG
CAAAAATAAAAATGCAGCCATTAAATTGTCCATATCTAATAGTAATAATTTTGAGGTAGGGCCACCTGCA
TTTAGGATAGCCAGTGGTAAAATCGTTTGTGTTTCACATGAAACAATTAAAAAAGTGAAAGACATATTTA
CAGACAGTTTCAGTAAAGTAATTAAGGAAAACAACGAGAATAAATCAAAAATTTGCCAAACGAAAATTAT
GGCAGGTTGTTACGAGGCATTGGATGATTCAGAGGATATTCTTCATAACTCTCTAGATAATGATGAATGT
AGCACGCATTCACATAAGGTTTTTGCTGACATTCAGAGTGAAGAAATTTTACAACATAACCAAAATATGT
CTGGATTGGAGAAAGTTTCTAAAATATCACCTTGTGATGTTAGTTTGGAAACTTCAGATATATGTAAATG
TAGTATAGGGAAGCTTCATAAGTCAGTCTCATCTGCAAATACTTGTGGGATTTTTAGCACAGCAAGTGGA
AAATCTGTCCAGGTATCAGATGCTTCATTACAAAACGCAAGACAAGTGTTTTCTGAAATAGAAGATAGTA
CCAAGCAAGTCTTTTCCAAAGTATTGTTTAAAAGTAACGAACATTCAGACCAGCTCACAAGAGAAGAAAA
TACTGCTATACGTACTCCAGAACATTTAATATCCCAAAAAGGCTTTTCATATAATGTGGTAAATTCATCT
GCTTTCTCTGGATTTAGTACAGCAAGTGGAAAGCAAGTTTCCATTTTAGAAAGTTCCTTACACAAAGTTA
AGGGAGTGTTAGAGGAATTTGATTTAATCAGAACTGAGCATAGTCTTCACTATTCACCTACGTCTAGACA
AAATGTATCAAAAATACTTCCTCGTGTTGATAAGAGAAACCCAGAGCACTGTGTAAACTCAGAAATGGAA
AAAACCTGCAGTAAAGAATTTAAATTATCAAATAACTTAAATGTTGAAGGTGGTTCTTCAGAAAATAATC
ACTCTATTAAAGTTTCTCCATATCTCTCTCAATTTCAACAAGACAAACAACAGTTGGTATTAGGAACCAA
AGTCTCACTTGTTGAGAACATTCATGTTTTGGGAAAAGAACAGGCTTCACCTAAAAACGTAAAAATGGAA
ATTGGTAAAACTGAAACTTTTTCTGATGTTCCTGTGAAAACAAATATAGAAGTTTGTTCTACTTACTCCA
AAGATTCAGAAAACTACTTTGAAACAGAAGCAGTAGAAATTGCTAAAGCTTTTATGGAAGATGATGAACT
GACAGATTCTAAACTGCCAAGTCATGCCACACATTCTCTTTTTACATGTCCCGAAAATGAGGAAATGGTT
TTGTCAAATTCAAGAATTGGAAAAAGAAGAGGAGAGCCCCTTATCTTAGTGGGAGAACCCTCAATCAAAA
GAAACTTATTAAATGAATTTGACAGGATAATAGAAAATCAAGAAAAATCCTTAAAGGCTTCAAAAAGCAC
TCCAGATGGCACAATAAAAGATCGAAGATTGTTTATGCATCATGTTTCTTTAGAGCCGATTACCTGTGTA
CCCTTTCGCACAACTAAGGAACGTCAAGAGATACAGAATCCAAATTTTACCGCACCTGGTCAAGAATTTC
TGTCTAAATCTCATTTGTATGAACATCTGACTTTGGAAAAATCTTCAAGCAATTTAGCAGTTTCAGGACA
TCCATTTTATCAAGTTTCTGCTACAAGAAATGAAAAAATGAGACACTTGATTACTACAGGCAGACCAACC
AAAGTCTTTGTTCCACCTTTTAAAACTAAATCACATTTTCACAGAGTTGAACAGTGTGTTAGGAATATTA
ACTTGGAGGAAAACAGACAAAAGCAAAACATTGATGGACATGGCTCTGATGATAGTAAAAATAAGATTAA
TGACAATGAGATTCATCAGTTTAACAAAAACAACTCCAATCAAGCAGCAGCTGTAACTTTCACAAAGTGT
GAAGAAGAACCTTTAGATTTAATTACAAGTCTTCAGAATGCCAGAGATATACAGGATATGCGAATTAAGA
AGAAACAAAGGCAACGCGTCTTTCCACAGCCAGGCAGTCTGTATCTTGCAAAAACATCCACTCTGCCTCG
AATCTCTCTGAAAGCAGCAGTAGGAGGCCAAGTTCCCTCTGCGTGTTCTCATAAACAGCTGTATACGTAT
GGCGTTTCTAAACATTGCATAAAAATTAACAGCAAAAATGCAGAGTCTTTTCAGTTTCACACTGAAGATT
ATTTTGGTAAGGAAAGTTTATGGACTGGAAAAGGAATACAGTTGGCTGATGGCGGATGGCTCATACCCTC
CAATGATGGAAAGGCTGGAAAAGAAGAATTTTATAGGGCTCTGTGTGACACTCCAGGTGTGGATCCAAAG
CTTATTTCTAGAATTTGGGTTTATAATCACTATAGATGGATCATATGGAAACTGGCAGCTATGGAATGTG
CCTTTCCTAAGGAATTTGCTAATAGATGCCTAAGCCCAGAAAGGGTGCTTCTTCAACTAAAATACAGATA
TGATACGGAAATTGATAGAAGCAGAAGATCGGCTATAAAAAAGATAATGGAAAGGGATGACACAGCTGCA
AAAACACTTGTTCTCTGTGTTTCTGACATAATTTCATTGAGCGCAAATATATCTGAAACTTCTAGCAATA
AAACTAGTAGTGCAGATACCCAAAAAGTGGCCATTATTGAACTTACAGATGGGTGGTATGCTGTTAAGGC
CCAGTTAGATCCTCCCCTCTTAGCTGTCTTAAAGAATGGCAGACTGACAGTTGGTCAGAAGATTATTCTT
CATGGAGCAGAACTGGTGGGCTCTCCTGATGCCTGTACACCTCTTGAAGCCCCAGAATCTCTTATGTTAA
AGATTTCTGCTAACAGTACTCGGCCTGCTCGCTGGTATACCAAACTTGGGTTCTTTCCTGACCCTAGACC
TTTTCCTCTGCCCTTATCATCGCTTTTCAGTGATGGAGGAAATGTTGGTTGTGTTGATGTAATTATTCAA
AGAGCATACCCTATACAGTGGATGGAGAAGACATCATCTGGATTATACATATTTCGCAATGAAAGAGAGG
AAGAAAAGGAAGCAGCAAAATATGTGGAGGCCCAACAAAAGAGACTAGAAGCCTTATTCACTAAAATTCA
GGAGGAATTTGAAGAACATGAAGAAAACACAACAAAACCATATTTACCATCACGTGCACTAACAAGACAG
CAAGTTCGTGCTTTGCAAGATGGTGCAGAGCTTTATGAAGCAGTGAAGAATGCAGCAGACCCAGCTTACC
TTGAGGGTTATTTCAGTGAAGAGCAGTTAAGAGCCTTGAATAATCACAGGCAAATGTTGAATGATAAGAA
ACAAGCTCAGATCCAGTTGGAAATTAGGAAGGCCATGGAATCTGCTGAACAAAAGGAACAAGGTTTATCA
AGGGATGTCACAACCGTGTGGAAGTTGCGTATTGTAAGCTATTCAAAAAAAGAAAAAGATTCAGTTATAC
TGAGTATTTGGCGTCCATCATCAGATTTATATTCTCTGTTAACAGAAGGAAAGAGATACAGAATTTATCA
TCTTGCAACTTCAAAATCTAAAAGTAAATCTGAAAGAGCTAACATACAGTTAGCAGCGACAAAAAAAACT
CAGTATCAACAACTACCGGTTTCAGATGAAATTTTATTTCAGATTTACCAGCCACGGGAGCCCCTTCACT
TCAGCAAATTTTTAGATCCAGACTTTCAGCCATCTTGTTCTGAGGTGGACCTAATAGGATTTGTCGTTTC
TGTTGTGAAAAAAACAGGACTTGCCCCTTTCGTCTATTTGTCAGACGAATGTTACAATTTACTGGCAATA
AAGTTTTGGATAGACCTTAATGAGGACATTATTAAGCCTCATATGTTAATTGCTGCAAGCAACCTCCAGT
GGCGACCAGAATCCAAATCAGGCCTTCTTACTTTATTTGCTGGAGATTTTTCTGTGTTTTCTGCTAGTCC
AAAAGAGGGCCACTTTCAAGAGACATTCAACAAAATGAAAAATACTGTTGAGAATATTGACATACTTTGC
AATGAAGCAGAAAACAAGCTTATGCATATACTGCATGCAAATGATCCCAAGTGGTCCACCCCAACTAAAG
ACTGTACTTCAGGGCCGTACACTGCTCAAATCATTCCTGGTACAGGAAACAAGCTTCTGATGTCTTCTCC
TAATTGTGAGATATATTATCAAAGTCCTTTATCACTTTGTATGGCCAAAAGGAAGTCTGTTTCCACACCT
GTCTCAGCCCAGATGACTTCAAAGTCTTGTAAAGGGGAGAAAGAGATTGATGACCAAAAGAACTGCAAAA
AGAGAAGAGCCTTGGATTTCTTGAGTAGACTGCCTTTACCTCCACCTGTTAGTCCCATTTGTACATTTGT
TTCTCCGGCTGCACAGAAGGCATTTCAGCCACCAAGGAGTTGTGGCACCAAATACGAAACACCCATAAAG
AAAAAAGAACTGAATTCTCCTCAGATGACTCCATTTAAAAAATTCAATGAAATTTCTCTTTTGGAAAGTA
ATTCAATAGCTGACGAAGAACTTGCATTGATAAATACCCAAGCTCTTTTGTCTGGTTCAACAGGAGAAAA
ACAATTTATATCTGTCAGTGAATCCACTAGGACTGCTCCCACCAGTTCAGAAGATTATCTCAGACTGAAA
CGACGTTGTACTACATCTCTGATCAAAGAACAGGAGAGTTCCCAGGCCAGTACGGAAGAATGTGAGAAAA
ATAAGCAGGACACAATTACAACTAAAAAATATATCTAAGCATTTGCAAAGGCGACAATAAATTATTGACG
CTTAACCTTTCCAGTTTATCTCGAGCATGCATCTAGAGGGCCCTATTCTATAGTGTCACCTAAATGCTAG
AGCTCGCTGATCAGCCTCGACTGTGCCTTCTAGTTGCCAGCCATCTGTTGTTTGCCCCTCCCCCGTGCCT
TCCTTGACCCTGGAAGGTGCCACTCCCACTGTCCTTTCCTAATAAAATGAGGAAATTGCATCGCATTGTC
TGAGTAGGTGTCATTCTATTCTGGGGGGTGGGGTGGGGCAGGACAGCAAGGGGGAGGATTGGGAAGACAA
TAGCAGGCATGCTGGGGATGCGGTGGGCTCTATGGCTTCTGAGGCGGAAAGAACCAGCTGGGGCTCTAGG
GGGTATCCCC
[124 nt withheld, positions 14641-14764]
C
[91 nt withheld, positions 14766-14856]
A
[49 nt withheld, positions 14858-14906]
CCTTTGACGTTGGAGTCCACGTTCTTT
[37 nt withheld, positions 14934-14970]
ACCCTATCTCGGTCTATTCTTTTGATTTATAAGGGATTTTGCCGATTTCGGCCTATTGGTTAAAAAATGA
GCTGATTTAACAAAAATTTAACGCGAATTAATTCTGTGGAATGTGTGTCAGTTAGGGTGTGGAAAGTCCC
CAGGCTCCCCAGCAGGCAGAAGTATGCAAAGCATGCATCTCAATTAGTCAGCAACCAGGTGTGGAAAGTC
CCCAGGCTCCCCAGCAGGCAGAAGTATGCAAAGCATGCATCTCAATTAGTCAGCAACCATAGTCCCGCCC
CTAACTCCGCCCATCCCGCCCCTAACTCCGCCCAGTTCCGCCCATTCTCCGCCCCATGGCTGACTAATTT
TTTTTATTTATGCAGAGGCCGAGGCCGCCTCTGCCTCTGAGCTATTCCAGAAGTAGTGAGGAGGCTTTTT
TGGAGGCCTAGGCTTTTGCAAAAAGCTCCCGGGAGCTTGTATATCCATTTTCGGATCTGATCAAGAGACA
GGATGAGGATCGTTTCGCATGATTGAACAAGATGGATTGCACGCAGGTTCTCCGGCCGCTTGGGTGGAGA
GGCTATTCGGCTATGACTGGGCACAACAGACAATCGGCTGCTCTGATGCCGCCGTGTTCCGGCTGTCAGC
GCAGGGGCGCCCGGTTCTTTTTGTCAAGACCGACCTGTCCGGTGCCCTGAATGAACTGCAGGACGAGGCA
GCGCGGCTATCGTGGCTGGCCACGACGGGCGTTCCTTGCGCAGCTGTGCTCGACGTTGTCACTGAAGCGG
GAAGGGACTGGCTGCTATTGGGCGAAGTGCCGGGGCAGGATCTCCTGTCATCTCACCTTGCTCCTGCCGA
GAAAGTATCCATCATGGCTGATGCAATGCGGCGGCTGCATACGCTTGATCCGGCTACCTGCCCATTCGAC
CACCAAGCGAAACATCGCATCGAGCGAGCACGTACTCGGATGGAAGCCGGTCTTGTCGATCAGGATGATC
TGGACGAAGAGCATCAGGGGCTCGCGCCAGCCGAACTGTTCGCCAGGCTCAAGGCGCGCATGCCCGACGG
CGAGGATCTCGTCGTGACCCATGGCGATGCCTGCTTGCCGAATATCATGGTGGAAAATGGCCGCTTTTCT
GGATTCATCGACTGTGGCCGGCTGGGTGTGGCGGACCGCTATCAGGACATAGCGTTGGCTACCCGTGATA
TTGCTGAAGAGCTTGGCGGCGAATGGGCTGACCGCTTCCTCGTGCTTTACGGTATCGCCGCTCCCGATTC
GCAGCGCATCGCCTTCTATCGCCTTCTTGACGAGTTCTTCTGAGCGGGACTCTGGGGTTCGAAATGACCG
ACCAAGCGACGCCCAACCTGCCATCACGAGATTTCGATTCCACCGCCGCCTTCTATGAAAGGTTGGGCTT
CGGAATCGTTTTCCGGGACGCCGGCTGGATGATCCTCCA
Features (pLannotate 1.2.2; 22 found; start..end, strand, type, name):
     38..159     +  polyA_signal   SV40 poly(A) signal: SV40 polyadenylation signal
    230..252     -  protein_bind   lac operator (fragment): The lac repressor binds to the lac operator to inhibit transcription in E. coli. This inhibition can be relieved by adding lactose or isopropyl-β-D-thiogalactopyranoside (IPTG). lac repressor encoded by lacI
    256..286     -  promoter       lac promoter: promoter for the E. coli lac operon
    301..322     -  protein_bind   CAP binding site: CAP binding activates transcription in the presence of cAMP. E. coli catabolite activator protein
    335..427     -  CDS            lacI (fragment): lac repressor; lacI; The lac repressor binds to the lac operator to inhibit transcription in E. coli. This inhibition can be relieved by adding lactose or isopropyl-β-D-thiogalactopyranoside (IPTG).
    610..1198    -  rep_origin     ori: high-copy-number ColE1/pMB1/pBR322/pUC origin of replication
   1369..2229    -  CDS            AmpR: β-lactamase; bla; confers resistance to ampicillin, carbenicillin, and related antibiotics
   2230..2334    -  promoter       AmpR promoter: bla
   2393..2445    -  misc_feature   bom (fragment): basis of mobility region from pBR322
   2600..2979    +  enhancer       CMV enhancer: human cytomegalovirus immediate early enhancer
   2980..3183    +  promoter       CMV promoter: human cytomegalovirus (CMV) immediate early promoter
   3179..3212    +  LTR            5' LTR (truncated) (fragment): truncated 5' long terminal repeat (LTR) from HIV-1
   3228..3246    +  promoter       T7 promoter: promoter for bacteriophage T7 RNA polymerase
   3283..3855    +  intron         β-globin intron: intron from rabbit β-globin gene
   3992..14245   +  CDS            BRCA2: BRCA2_HUMAN - Also known as FACD, FANCD1. Experimental evidence at protein level: Swiss-Prot protein existence level 1. Involved in double-strand break repair and/or homologous recombination. Binds RAD51 and potentiates recombinational DNA repair by promoting assembly of RAD51 onto single-stranded DNA (ssDNA). Acts by targeting RAD51 to ssDNA over double-stranded DNA, enabling RAD51 to displace replication protein-A (RPA) from ssDNA and stabilizing RAD51- ssDNA filaments by blocking ATP hydrolysis. Part of a PALB2-scaffolded HR complex containing RAD51C and which is thought to play a role in D
  14327..14345   -  promoter       SP6 promoter: promoter for bacteriophage SP6 RNA polymerase
  14371..14595   +  polyA_signal   bGH poly(A) signal: bovine growth hormone polyadenylation signal
  14599..14620   +  promoter       SV40 promoter (fragment): SV40 enhancer and early promoter
  14641..15069   +  rep_origin     f1 ori (sequence partly withheld): f1 bacteriophage origin of replication; arrow indicates direction of (+) strand synthesis
  15083..15412   +  promoter       SV40 promoter: SV40 enhancer and early promoter
  15479..16270   +  CDS            neo: KKA2_KLEPN - Also known as kan, nptII. Experimental evidence at protein level: Swiss-Prot protein existence level 1. Resistance to kanamycin, neomycin, paromomycin, ribostamycin, butirosin and gentamicin B. From Klebsiella pneumoniae.
  16294..43      +  CDS            ble (fragment) (across the origin): BLE_KLEPN - Experimental evidence at protein level: Swiss-Prot protein existence level 1. Binding protein with a strong affinity to the bleomycin family of antibiotics. Binds to CL990; an antimitotic-antibiotic compound. From Klebsiella pneumoniae.
