[The description below was written by a language model from this plasmid's Addgene catalogue record and pLannotate feature annotations shown in this document.]
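Description:
pCIN BRCA2 WT is a mammalian expression plasmid of about 16.4 kb that carries the wild-type human BRCA2 coding sequence in the pCIN backbone. It is maintained in E. coli as a high-copy plasmid through a ColE1/pUC-type origin and is selected with ampicillin via the β-lactamase gene. An f1 phage origin is also present, along with remnants of lac regulatory sequence and a fragment of the pBR322 bom region, which are backbone leftovers rather than functional parts of the design.

The BRCA2 insert, listed as roughly 10 kb and annotated as an open reading frame of about 10.25 kb, was cloned into an XhoI site that is retained at both ends. Transcription is driven by the human cytomegalovirus immediate-early enhancer and promoter. A rabbit β-globin intron lies between the promoter and the coding sequence, an arrangement that generally improves processing and expression of long cDNA transcripts, and a bovine growth hormone polyadenylation signal terminates the message. T7 and SP6 phage promoters flank the insert and can serve for in vitro transcription or as sequencing primer sites. No epitope tag or reporter is annotated.

A separate cassette places the neomycin phosphotransferase gene under the SV40 enhancer/early promoter with an SV40 polyadenylation signal, allowing G418 selection of stably transfected mammalian cells; the short ble fragment after neo is a carry-over from the Tn5 source. BRCA2 loads RAD51 onto single-stranded DNA during homologous recombination repair, and the associated publication used BRCA2 expression to examine inhibition of cancer cell growth.
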