Addgene plasmid #16245: pCIN BRCA2 WT
Depositing lab: Mien-Chie Hung. Depositing organization: University of Texas MD Anderson Cancer Center. Publication: Inhibition of cancer cell growth by BRCA2. Wang SC, Shao R, Pao AY, Zhang S, Hung MC, Su LK. Cancer Res. 2002 Mar 1. 62(5):1311-4. PubMed 11888897.
Backbone
  Vector backbone: pCIN
  Vector type: Mammalian Expression
Growth in bacteria
  Bacterial resistance: Ampicillin, 100 μg/mL
  Growth temperature: 37°C
  Growth strain: DH5alpha
  Copy number: High Copy
Gene/Insert
  Gene/Insert name: BRCA2
  Species: H. sapiens (human)
  Insert size (bp): 10000
  Entrez Gene: BRCA2 (a.k.a. BRCC2, BROVCA2, FACD, FAD, FAD1, FANCD, FANCD1, GLM3, PNCA2, XRCC11)
  Cloning method: Restriction Enzyme; 5′ cloning site XhoI (not destroyed); 3′ cloning site XhoI (not destroyed)
  Sequencing primers: 5′ na
Terms and licenses: Academic/Nonprofit Terms; Industry Terms: Not Available to Industry
How to cite: pCIN BRCA2 WT was a gift from Mien-Chie Hung (Addgene plasmid # 16245 ; http://n2t.net/addgene:16245 ; RRID:Addgene_16245)
