>Addgene plasmid #16245 | pCIN BRCA2 WT | addgene partial sequence | sequence record 22518 | T7 5'-TAATACGACTCACTATAGGG-3'
TGAGTTTGGGGACCCTTGATTGTTCTTTCTTTTTCGCTATTGTAAAATTCATGTTATATGGAGGGGGCAA
AGTTTTCAGGGTGTTGTTTAGAATGGGAAGATGTCCCTTGTATCACCATGGACCCTCATGATAATTTTGT
TTCTTTCACTTTCTACTCTGTTGACAACCATTGTCTCCTCTTATTTTCTTTTCATTTTCTGTAACTTTTT
CGTTAAACTTTAGCTTGCATTTGTAACGAATTTTTAAATTCACTTTTGTTTATTTGTCAGATTGTAAGTA
CTTTCTCTAATCACTTTTTTTTCAAGGCAATCAGGGTATATTATATTGTACTTCAGCACAGTTTTAGAGA
ACAATTGTTATAATTAAATGATAAGGTAGAATATTTCTGCATATAAATTCTGGCTGGCGTGGAAATATTC
TTATTGGTAGAAACAACTACACCCTGGTCATCATCCTGCCTTTCTCTTTATGGTTACAATGATATACACT
GTTTGAGATGAGGATAAAATACTCTGAGTCCAAACCGGGCCCCTCTGCTAACCATGTTCATGCCTTCTTC
TCTTTCCTACAGCTCCTGGGCAACGTGCTGGTTGTTGTGCTGTCTCATCATTTTGGCAAAGAATTCCTCG
ACGGAT
