>Addgene plasmid #16245 | pCIN BRCA2 WT | addgene partial sequence | sequence record 22519 | 16245 with BGHrev
ATAGAATAGGGCCCTCTAGATGCATGCTCGAGATAAACTGGAAAGGTTAAGCGTCAATAATTTATTGTCG
CCTTTGCAAATGCTTAGATATATTTTTTAGTTGTAATTGTGTCCTGCTTATTTTTCTCACATTCTTCCGT
ACTGGCCTGGGAACTCTCCTGTTCTTTGATCAGAGATGTAGTACAACGTCGTTTCAGTCTGAGATAATCT
TCTGAACTGGTGGGAGCAGTCCTAGTGGATTCACTGACAGATATAAATTGTTTTTCTCCTGTTGAACCAG
ACAAAAGAGCTTGGGTATTTATCAATGCAAGTTCTTCGTCAGCTATTGAATTACTTTCCAAAAGAGAAAT
TTCATTGAATTTTTTAAATGGAGTCATCTGAGGAGAATTCAGTTCTTTTTTCTTTATGGGTGTTTCGTAT
TTGGTGCCACAACTCCTTGGTGGCTGAAATGCCTTCTGTGCAGCCGGAGAAACAAATGTACAAATGGGAC
TAACAGGTGGAGGTAAAGGCAGTCTACTCAAGAAATCCAAGGCTCTTCTCTTTTTGCAGTTCTTTTGGTC
ATCAATCTCTTTCTCCCCTTTACAAGACTTTGAAGTCATCTGGGCTGAGACAGGTGTGGAAACAGACTTC
CTTTTGGCCATACAAAGTGATAAAGGACTTTGATAATATATCTCACAATTAGGAGAAGACATCAGAAGCT
TGTTTCCTGTACCAGGAATGATTTGAGCAGTGTA
